>Addgene plasmid #33204 | pAG250 | depositor partial sequence | sequence record 39445 | NEK6 3'UTR
AACAGCTAAGACCACAGGGTTCAGCAGGTTCCCCAAAAGGCTGCCCAGCCTTACAGCAGATGCTGAAGGC
AGAGCAGCTGAGGGAGGGGCGCTGGCCACATGTCACTGATGGTCAGATTCCAAAGTCCTTTCTTTATACT
GTTGTGGACAATCTCAGCTGGGTCAATAAGGGCAGGTGGTTCAGCGAGCCACGGCAGCCCCCTGTATCTG
GATTGTAATGTGAATCTTTAGGGTAATTCCTCCAGTGACCTGTCAAGGCTTATGCTAACAGGAGACTTGC
AGGAGACCGTGTGATTTGTGTAGTGAGCCTTTGAAAATGGTTAGTACCGGGTTCAGTTTAGTTCTTGGTA
TCTTTTCAATCAAGCTGTGTGCTTAATTTACTCTGTTGTAAAGGGATAAAGTGGAAATCATTTTTTTCCG
TGGAGTGGTGATTCTGCTAACATTTTTATCTACGTTTTATAACTTGGTGAGTGACGATGAGAGCCCTGCA
CCTGGCCAGAGTGTCACAGGCAAAAGGCATCGGGAAGCAGGAGCATCTTCTTGGCAGCCAGGCTGGGCCA
TCTTCTCCTGGACACCTGCTGTGTACCAGGAACTTCGTCACCTCCTTGAATGCTGGCGGTTCATTTCATG
ATCAGTGTTAAGCATTTTCCTCCATGGGAAGGAAGCATGGGATATAGAAAAGCGAAGGGCTGTCCTTTAC
AAATTCTGGTTCTGCAACTTCCTAGCGTGACTTTGGGCTTGGGCAAGTTTCTTAGCCGTTCTGAGCCTTC
ATTTCCTCATCTGTACAATGAGATTAATAGTACCTATCATCTACCTTCAGGATTGCTGACAGACAGAATT
TGAAATAAAATATGCAAGTTAGCTAATACAAAAAGTAGATGATCCAAAAATGGTAGCCACTCACCCTTCA
CAAACTGAAGTCCATGGACCACGGAAGTCGAGAATTAATGTACACCTGTATCATGTGTAGGAAACCAGAA
ATGTGTTCCTTATTTCTTGTTCCCAAACAGGATTAACTGTGAAGACTAATTTATAAATGTGAACCTAAGA
AAACTCCACCTCTGAAGGAAATCATTTGAATTTTGTTTTTGTACGTAAAGTTAACCTTCCAATTGTCTGA
GCTGTCGTCACTGACTTCATGACAGTCTGGCCCTCCAGACAAGAGCAGCGCTGGCATCGGGCAGGTGATT
CCTGACACCT
