>Addgene plasmid #33204 | pAG250 | addgene partial sequence | sequence record 41255 | Rluc-F 5'-ccaggattcttttccaatgc-3'
CTGAATTTGTCAAAGTAAAAGGTCTTCATTTTTCGCAAGAAGATGCACCTGATGAAATGGGAAAATATAT
CAAATCGTTCGTTGAGCGAGTTCTCAAAAATGAACAATAATTCTAGGAGCTCAACAGCTAAGACCACAGG
GTTCAGCAGGTTCCCCAAAAGGCTGCCCAGCCTTACAGCAGATGCTGAAGGCAGAGCAGCTGAGGGAGGG
GCGCTGGCCACATGTCACTGATGGTCAGATTCCAAAGTCCTTTCTTTATACTGTTGTGGACAATCTCAGC
TGGGTCAATAAGGGCAGGTGGTTCAGCGAGCCACGGCAGCCCCCTGTATCTGGATTGTAATGTGAATCTT
TAGGGTAATTCCTCCAGTGACCTGTCAAGGCTTATGCTAACAGGAGACTTGCAGGAGACCGTGTGATTTG
TGTAGTGAGCCTTTGAAAATGGTTAGTACCGGGTTCAGTTTAGTTCTTGGTATCTTTTCAATCAAGCTGT
GTGCTTAATTTACTCTGTTGTAAAGGGATAAAGTGGAAATCATTTTTTTCCGTGGAGTGGTGATTCTGCT
AACATTTTTATCTACGTTTTATAACTTGGTGAGTGACGATGAGAGCCCTGCACCTGGCCAGAGTGTCACA
GGCAAAAGGCATCGGGAAGCAGGAGCATCTTCTTGGCAGCCAGGCTGGGCCATCTTCTCCTGGACACCTG
CTGTGTACCAGGAACTTCGTCACCTCCTTGAATGCTGGCGGTTCATTTCATGATCAGTGTTAAGCATTTT
CCTCCATGGGAAGGAAGCATGGGATATAGAAAAGCGAAGGGCTGTCCTTTACAAATTCTGGTTCTGCAAC
TTCCTAGCGTGACTT
