>Addgene plasmid #33204 | pAG250 | addgene partial sequence | sequence record 43795 | EBV-rev 5'-GTGGTTTGTCCAAACTCATC-3'
AGGTGTCAGGAATCACCTGCCCGATGCCAGCGCTGCTCTTGTCTGGAGGGCCAGACTGTCATGAAGTCAG
TGACGACAGCTCAGACAATTGGAAGGTTAACTTTACGTACAAAAACAAAATTCAAATGATTTCCTTCAGA
GGTGGAGTTTTCTTAGGTTCACATTTATAAATTAGTCTTCACAGTTAATCCTGTTTGGGAACAAGAAATA
AGGAACACATTTCTGGTTTCCTACACATGATACAGGTGTACATTAATTCTCGACTTCCGTGGTCCATGGA
CTTCAGTTTGTGAAGGGTGAGTGGCTACCATTTTTGGATCATCTACTTTTTGTATTAGCTAACTTGCATA
TTTTATTTCAAATTCTGTCTGTCAGCAATCCTGAAGGTAGATGATAGGTACTATTAATCTCATTGTACAG
ATGAGGAAATGAAGGCTCAGAACGGCTAAGAAACTTGCCCAAGCCCAAAGTCACGCTAGGAAGTTGCAGA
ACCAGAATTTGTAAAGGACAGCCCTTCGCTTTTCTATATCCCATGCTTCCTTCCCATGGAGGAAAATGCT
TAACACTGATCATGAAATGAACCGCCAGCATTCAAGGAGGTGACGAAGTTCCTGGTACACAGCAGGTGTC
CAGGAGAAGATGGCCCAGCCTGGCTGCCAAGAAGATGCTCCTGCTTCCCGATGCCTTTTGCCTGTGACAC
TCTGGCCAGGTGCAGGGCTCTCATCGTCACTCACCAAGTTATAAAACGTAGATAAAAATGTTAGCAGAAT
CACCACTCCACGGAAAAAAATGA
