[The description below was written by a language model from this plasmid's Addgene catalogue record.]
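Description:
pAG250 is a mammalian luciferase reporter plasmid built on the pIS2 backbone (3745 bp without insert), in which a fragment of the human NEK6 3' untranslated region has been placed downstream of the luciferase coding sequence. The insert was cloned by restriction digestion between SacI and SpeI sites, both of which are retained, so the UTR can be excised or exchanged. Expression in mammalian cells is driven by the SV40 early enhancer/promoter. The record lists luciferase as an N-terminal element supplied by the backbone. Because the insert is a UTR rather than a coding sequence, this is best understood as luciferase lying upstream on the same transcript, not as a protein fusion. The use of an Rluc forward sequencing primer suggests the reporter is Renilla luciferase, though the record does not state this explicitly. In bacteria the plasmid is maintained at high copy number under ampicillin selection. No feature table is provided, so the origin of replication, polyadenylation signal and exact boundaries of the UTR fragment are not documented here.

Constructs of this design are used to measure post-transcriptional regulation conferred by a 3'UTR. The reporter mRNA carries the NEK6 UTR, so any microRNA target sites within it affect luciferase output through changes in transcript stability or translation. The associated publication examines how weak seed-pairing stability and high target-site abundance reduce the targeting proficiency of lsy-6 and other microRNAs, which is consistent with pAG250 serving as a reporter for microRNA-mediated repression. The record does not specify which microRNA sites in the NEK6 UTR are being tested, or whether the sequence is wild type or mutated.
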