Addgene plasmid #33204: pAG250
Depositing lab: David Bartel. Depositing organization: Whitehead Institute for Biomedical Research. Publication: Weak seed-pairing stability and high target-site abundance decrease the proficiency of lsy-6 and other microRNAs. Garcia DM, Baek D, Shin C, Bell GW, Grimson A, Bartel DP. Nat Struct Mol Biol. 2011 Sep 11;18(10):1139-46. doi: 10.1038/nsmb.2115. PubMed 21909094.
Backbone
  Vector backbone: pIS2
  Backbone manufacturer: Addgene plasmid #12177
  Backbone size w/o insert (bp): 3745
  Vector type: Mammalian Expression, Luciferase
Growth in bacteria
  Bacterial resistance: Ampicillin, 100 μg/mL
  Growth temperature: 37°C
  Growth strain: DH5alpha
  Copy number: High Copy
Gene/Insert
  Gene/Insert name: NEK6 3'UTR
  Species: H. sapiens (human)
  GenBank ID: NM_001145001.2
  Entrez Gene: NEK6 (a.k.a. SID6-1512)
  Promoter: SV40 early enhancer/promoter
  Tag / fusion protein: Luciferase (N terminal on backbone)
  Cloning method: Restriction Enzyme; 5′ cloning site SacI (not destroyed); 3′ cloning site SpeI (not destroyed)
  Sequencing primers: 5′ Rluc-F; 3′ EBV Reverse
Terms and licenses: Academic/Nonprofit Terms; Industry Terms: Not Available to Industry
How to cite: pAG250 was a gift from David Bartel (Addgene plasmid # 33204 ; http://n2t.net/addgene:33204 ; RRID:Addgene_33204)
